>Addgene plasmid #187923 | pcDNA3-NP-V5-B/BRISBANE/60/2008 | addgene full sequence | sequence record 378302 | Addgene NGS Result
GACGGATCGGGAGATCTCCCGATCCCCTATGGTGCACTCTCAGTACAATCTGCTCTGATGCCGCATAGTT
AAGCCAGTATCTGCTCCCTGCTTGTGTGTTGGAGGTCGCTGAGTAGTGCGCGAGCAAAATTTAAGCTACA
ACAAGGCAAGGCTTGACCGACAATTGCATGAAGAATCTGCTTAGGGTTAGGCGTTTTGCGCTGCTTCGCG
ATGTACGGGCCAGATATACGCGTTGACATTGATTATTGACTAGTTATTAATAGTAATCAATTACGGGGTC
ATTAGTTCATAGCCCATATATGGAGTTCCGCGTTACATAACTTACGGTAAATGGCCCGCCTGGCTGACCG
CCCAACGACCCCCGCCCATTGACGTCAATAATGACGTATGTTCCCATAGTAACGCCAATAGGGACTTTCC
ATTGACGTCAATGGGTGGAGTATTTACGGTAAACTGCCCACTTGGCAGTACATCAAGTGTATCATATGCC
AAGTACGCCCCCTATTGACGTCAATGACGGTAAATGGCCCGCCTGGCATTATGCCCAGTACATGACCTTA
TGGGACTTTCCTACTTGGCAGTACATCTACGTATTAGTCATCGCTATTACCATGGTGATGCGGTTTTGGC
AGTACATCAATGGGCGTGGATAGCGGTTTGACTCACGGGGATTTCCAAGTCTCCACCCCATTGACGTCAA
TGGGAGTTTGTTTTGGCACCAAAATCAACGGGACTTTCCAAAATGTCGTAACAACTCCGCCCCATTGACG
CAAATGGGCGGTAGGCGTGTACGGTGGGAGGTCTATATAAGCAGAGCTCTCTGGCTAACTAGAGAACCCA
CTGCTTACTGGCTTATCGAAATTAATACGACTCACTATAGGGAGACCCAAGCTTGGTACCGCCACCATGT
CCAACATGGATATTGACGGTATAAACACTGGGACAATTGACAAAACACCGGAAGAAATAACTTCTGGAAC
CAGTGGGACAACCAGACCAATCATTAGACCAGCAACCCTTGCCCCACCAAGCAACAAACGAACCCGTAAC
CCATCCCCGGAAAGAGCAACCACAAGCAGTGAAGATGATGTCGGAAGGAAAACCCAAAAGAAACAGACCC
CGACAGAGATAAAGAAGAGCGTCTACAACATGGTGGTGAAACTGGGCGAATTCTATAACCAGATGATGGT
CAAAGCTGGACTCAATGATGACATGGAGAGAAATCTAATCCAAAATGCGCATGCCGTGGAAAGAATTCTA
TTGGCTGCCACTGATGACAAGAAAACCGAGTTCCAGAAGAAAAAGAATGCCAGAGATGTCAAAGAAGGGA
AAGAAGAAATAGATCACAACAAAACAGGAGGCACCTTTTACAAGATGGTAAGAGATGATAAAACCATCTA
CTTCAGCCCTATAAGAATTACCTTTTTAAAAGAAGAGGTGAAAACAATGTACAAAACCACCATGGGGAGT
GATGGCTTCAGTGGACTAAATCACATAATGATTGGGCATTCACAGATGAATGATGTCTGTTTCCAAAGAT
CAAAGGCACTAAAAAGAGTTGGACTTGATCCTTCATTAATCAGTACCTTTGCGGGAAGCACAGTCCCCAG
AAGATCAGGTGCGACTGGTGTTGCAATCAAAGGAGGTGGAACCTTAGTGGCTGAAGCCATTCGATTTATA
GGAAGAGCAATGGCAGACAGAGGGCTATTGAGAGACATCAAAGCCAAGACTGCCTATGAAAAGATTCTTC
TGAATCTAAAAAACAAATGCTCTGCGCCCCAACAAAAGGCTCTAGTTGATCAAGTGATCGGAAGCAGAAA
TCCGGGGATTGCAGACATTGAAGATCTAACCCTGCTTGCTCGTAGTATGGTCGTTGTTAGGCCCTCTGTG
GCAAGCAAAGTGGTGCTTCCCATAAGCATTTACGCCAAAATACCTCAACTAGGGTTCAATGTTGAAGAGT
ACTCTATGGTTGGGTACGAAGCCATGGCTCTTTACAATATGGCAACACCTGTGTCCATATTAAGAATGGG
AGATGATGCAAAAGATAAATCGCAATTATTCTTCATGTCTTGCTTCGGAGCTGCCTATGAAGACCTGAGA
GTTTTGTCTGCATTAACAGGCACAGAATTCAAGCCTAGATCAGCATTAAAATGCAAGGGTTTCCATGTTC
CAGCAAAGGAACAGGTAGAAGGAATGGGAGCAGCTCTGATGTCCATCAAGCTCCAGTTTTGGGCTCCGAT
GACCAGATCTGGGGGGAACGAAGTAGGTGGAGACGGAGGGTCTGGCCAAATAAGCTGCAGCCCAGTGTTT
GCAGTGGAAAGACCTATTGCTCTAAGCAAGCAAGCTGTAAGAAGAATGCTGTCAATGAATATTGAGGGAC
GTGATGCAGATGTCAAAGGAAATCTACTCAAGATGATGAATGACTCAATGGCTAAGAAAACCAGTGGAAA
TGCTTTCATTGGGAAGAAAATGTTTCAAATATCAGACAAAAACAAAACCAATCCCATTGAAATTCCAATT
AAGCAGACCATCCCCAATTTCTTCTTTGGGAGGGACACAGCAGAGGATTATGATGACCTCGATTATGGTG
GATCCGGAGGTAAGCCTATCCCTAACCCTCTCCTCGGTCTCGATTCTACGTAGTAAGCGGCCGCTCGAGC
ATGCATCTAGAGGGCCCTATTCTATAGTGTCACCTAAATGCTAGAGCTCGCTGATCAGCCTCGACTGTGC
CTTCTAGTTGCCAGCCATCTGTTGTTTGCCCCTCCCCCGTGCCTTCCTTGACCCTGGAAGGTGCCACTCC
CACTGTCCTTTCCTAATAAAATGAGGAAATTGCATCGCATTGTCTGAGTAGGTGTCATTCTATTCTGGGG
GGTGGGGTGGGGCAGGACAGCAAGGGGGAGGATTGGGAAGACAATAGCAGGCATGCTGGGGATGCGGTGG
GCTCTATGGCTTCTGAGGCGGAAAGAACCAGCTGGGGCTCTAGGGGGTATCCCC
[124 nt withheld, positions 2995-3118]
C
[91 nt withheld, positions 3120-3210]
A
[49 nt withheld, positions 3212-3260]
CCTTTGACGTTGGAGTCCACGTTCTTT
[37 nt withheld, positions 3288-3324]
ACCCTATCTCGGTCTATTCTTTTGATTTATAAGGGATTTTGCCGATTTCGGCCTATTGGTTAAAAAATGA
GCTGATTTAACAAAAATTTAACGCGAATTAATTCTGTGGAATGTGTGTCAGTTAGGGTGTGGAAAGTCCC
CAGGCTCCCCAGCAGGCAGAAGTATGCAAAGCATGCATCTCAATTAGTCAGCAACCATAGTCCCGCCCCT
AACTCCGCCCATCCCGCCCCTAACTCCGCCCAGTTCCGCCCATTCTCCGCCCCATGGCTGACTAATTTTT
TTTATTTATGCAGAGGCCGAGGCCGCCTCTGCCTCTGAGCTATTCCAGAAGTAGTGAGGAGGCTTTTTTG
GAGGCCTAGGCTTTTGCAAAAAGCTCCCGGGAGCTTGTATATCCATTTTCGGATCTGATCAAGAGACAGG
ATGAGGATCGTTTCGCATGATTGAACAAGATGGATTGCACGCAGGTTCTCCGGCCGCTTGGGTGGAGAGG
CTATTCGGCTATGACTGGGCACAACAGACAATCGGCTGCTCTGATGCCGCCGTGTTCCGGCTGTCAGCGC
AGGGGCGCCCGGTTCTTTTTGTCAAGACCGACCTGTCCGGTGCCCTGAATGAACTGCAGGACGAGGCAGC
GCGGCTATCGTGGCTGGCCACGACGGGCGTTCCTTGCGCAGCTGTGCTCGACGTTGTCACTGAAGCGGGA
AGGGACTGGCTGCTATTGGGCGAAGTGCCGGGGCAGGATCTCCTGTCATCTCACCTTGCTCCTGCCGAGA
AAGTATCCATCATGGCTGATGCAATGCGGCGGCTGCATACGCTTGATCCGGCTACCTGCCCATTCGACCA
CCAAGCGAAACATCGCATCGAGCGAGCACGTACTCGGATGGAAGCCGGTCTTGTCGATCAGGATGATCTG
GACGAAGAGCATCAGGGGCTCGCGCCAGCCGAACTGTTCGCCAGGCTCAAGGCGCGCATGCCCGACGGCG
AGGATCTCGTCGTGACCCATGGCGATGCCTGCTTGCCGAATATCATGGTGGAAAATGGCCGCTTTTCTGG
ATTCATCGACTGTGGCCGGCTGGGTGTGGCGGACCGCTATCAGGACATAGCGTTGGCTACCCGTGATATT
GCTGAAGAGCTTGGCGGCGAATGGGCTGACCGCTTCCTCGTGCTTTACGGTATCGCCGCTCCCGATTCGC
AGCGCATCGCCTTCTATCGCCTTCTTGACGAGTTCTTCTGAGCGGGACTCTGGGGTTCGAAATGACCGAC
CAAGCGACGCCCAACCTGCCATCACGAGATTTCGATTCCACCGCCGCCTTCTATGAAAGGTTGGGCTTCG
GAATCGTTTTCCGGGACGCCGGCTGGATGATCCTCCAGCGCGGGGATCTCATGCTGGAGTTCTTCGCCCA
CCCCAACTTGTTTATTGCAGCTTATAATGGTTACAAATAAAGCAATAGCATCACAAATTTCACAAATAAA
GCATTTTTTTCACTGCATTCTAGTTGTGGTTTGTCCAAACTCATCAATGTATCTTATCATGTCTGTATAC
CGTCGACCTCTAGCTAGAGCTTGGCGTAATCATGGTCATAGCTGTTTCCTGTGTGAAATTGTTATCCGCT
CACAATTCCACACAACATACGAGCCGGAAGCATAAAGTGTAAAGCCTGGGGTGCCTAATGAGTGAGCTAA
CTCACATTAATTGCGTTGCGCTCACTGCCCGCTTTCCAGTCGGGAAACCTGTCGTGCCAGCTGCATTAAT
GAATCGGCCAACGCGCGGGGAGAGGCGGTTTGCGTATTGGGCGCTCTTCCGCTTCCTCGCTCACTGACTC
GCTGCGCTCGGTCGTTCGGCTGCGGCGAGCGGTATCAGCTCACTCAAAGGCGGTAATACGGTTATCCACA
GAATCAGGGGATAACGCAGGAAAGAACATGTGAGCAAAAGGCCAGCAAAAGGCCAGGAACCGTAAAAAGG
CCGCGTTGCTGGCGTTTTTCCATAGGCTCCGCCCCCCTGACGAGCATCACAAAAATCGACGCTCAAGTCA
GAGGTGGCGAAACCCGACAGGACTATAAAGATACCAGGCGTTTCCCCCTGGAAGCTCCCTCGTGCGCTCT
CCTGTTCCGACCCTGCCGCTTACCGGATACCTGTCCGCCTTTCTCCCTTCGGGAAGCGTGGCGCTTTCTC
ATAGCTCACGCTGTAGGTATCTCAGTTCGGTGTAGGTCGTTCGCTCCAAGCTGGGCTGTGTGCACGAACC
CCCCGTTCAGCCCGACCGCTGCGCCTTATCCGGTAACTATCGTCTTGAGTCCAACCCGGTAAGACACGAC
TTATCGCCACTGGCAGCAGCCACTGGTAACAGGATTAGCAGAGCGAGGTATGTAGGCGGTGCTACAGAGT
TCTTGAAGTGGTGGCCTAACTACGGCTACACTAGAAGAACAGTATTTGGTATCTGCGCTCTGCTGAAGCC
AGTTACCTTCGGAAAAAGAGTTGGTAGCTCTTGATCCGGCAAACAAACCACCGCTGGTAGCGGTGGTTTT
TTTGTTTGCAAGCAGCAGATTACGCGCAGAAAAAAAGGATCTCAAGAAGATCCTTTGATCTTTTCTACGG
GGTCTGACGCTCAGTGGAACGAAAACTCACGTTAAGGGATTTTGGTCATGAGATTATCAAAAAGGATCTT
CACCTAGATCCTTTTAAATTAAAAATGAAGTTTTAAATCAATCTAAAGTATATATGAGTAAACTTGGTCT
GACAGTTACCAATGCTTAATCAGTGAGGCACCTATCTCAGCGATCTGTCTATTTCGTTCATCCATAGTTG
CCTGACTCCCCGTCGTGTAGATAACTACGATACGGGAGGGCTTACCATCTGGCCCCAGTGCTGCAATGAT
ACCGCGAGACCCACGCTCACCGGCTCCAGATTTATCAGCAATAAACCAGCCAGCCGGAAGGGCCGAGCGC
AGAAGTGGTCCTGCAACTTTATCCGCCTCCATCCAGTCTATTAATTGTTGCCGGGAAGCTAGAGTAAGTA
GTTCGCCAGTTAATAGTTTGCGCAACGTTGTTGCCATTGCTACAGGCATCGTGGTGTCACGCTCGTCGTT
TGGTATGGCTTCATTCAGCTCCGGTTCCCAACGATCAAGGCGAGTTACATGATCCCCCATGTTGTGCAAA
AAAGCGGTTAGCTCCTTCGGTCCTCCGATCGTTGTCAGAAGTAAGTTGGCCGCAGTGTTATCACTCATGG
TTATGGCAGCACTGCATAATTCTCTTACTGTCATGCCATCCGTAAGATGCTTTTCTGTGACTGGTGAGTA
CTCAACCAAGTCATTCTGAGAATAGTGTATGCGGCGACCGAGTTGCTCTTGCCCGGCGTCAATACGGGAT
AATACCGCGCCACATAGCAGAACTTTAAAAGTGCTCATCATTGGAAAACGTTCTTCGGGGCGAAAACTCT
CAAGGATCTTACCGCTGTTGAGATCCAGTTCGATGTAACCCACTCGTGCACCCAACTGATCTTCAGCATC
TTTTACTTTCACCAGCGTTTCTGGGTGAGCAAAAACAGGAAGGCAAAATGCCGCAAAAAAGGGAATAAGG
GCGACACGGAAATGTTGAATACTCATACTCTTCCTTTTTCAATATTATTGAAGCATTTATCAGGGTTATT
GTCTCATGAGCGGATACATATTTGAATGTATTTAGAAAAATAAACAAATAGGGGTTCCGCGCACATTTCC
CCGAAAAGTGCCACCTGACGTC
Features (pLannotate 1.2.2; 22 found; start..end, strand, type, name):
     28..80      -  misc_feature   bom (fragment): basis of mobility region from pBR322
    235..614     +  enhancer       CMV enhancer: human cytomegalovirus immediate early enhancer
    615..818     +  promoter       CMV promoter: human cytomegalovirus (CMV) immediate early promoter
    814..847     +  LTR            5' LTR (truncated) (fragment): truncated 5' long terminal repeat (LTR) from HIV-1
    863..881     +  promoter       T7 promoter: promoter for bacteriophage T7 RNA polymerase
    907..2586    +  CDS            NP: NCAP_INBLE - Experimental evidence at protein level: Swiss-Prot protein existence level 1. Encapsidates the negative strand viral RNA, protecting it from nucleases. The encapsidated genomic RNA is termed the ribonucleoprotein (RNP) and serves as template for transcription and replication. The RNP needs to be localized in the host nucleus to start an infectious cycle, but is too large to diffuse through the nuclear pore complex. NP comprises at least 2 nuclear localization signals that are responsible for the active RNP import into the nucleus through cellular importin alpha/beta pathway. Later
   2599..2640    +  CDS            V5 tag: epitope tag from simian virus 5
   2681..2699    -  promoter       SP6 promoter: promoter for bacteriophage SP6 RNA polymerase
   2725..2949    +  polyA_signal   bGH poly(A) signal: bovine growth hormone polyadenylation signal
   2953..2974    +  promoter       SV40 promoter (fragment): SV40 enhancer and early promoter
   2995..3423    +  rep_origin     f1 ori (sequence partly withheld): f1 bacteriophage origin of replication; arrow indicates direction of (+) strand synthesis
   3476..3686    +  promoter       SV40 promoter: SV40 early promoter
   3761..4552    +  CDS            neo: KKA2_KLEPN - Also known as kan, nptII. Experimental evidence at protein level: Swiss-Prot protein existence level 1. Resistance to kanamycin, neomycin, paromomycin, ribostamycin, butirosin and gentamicin B. From Klebsiella pneumoniae.
   4576..4734    +  CDS            ble (fragment): BLE_KLEPN - Experimental evidence at protein level: Swiss-Prot protein existence level 1. Binding protein with a strong affinity to the bleomycin family of antibiotics. Binds to CL990; an antimitotic-antibiotic compound. From Klebsiella pneumoniae.
   4729..4850    +  polyA_signal   SV40 poly(A) signal: SV40 polyadenylation signal
   4923..4939    -  protein_bind   lac operator: The lac repressor binds to the lac operator to inhibit transcription in E. coli. This inhibition can be relieved by adding lactose or isopropyl-β-D-thiogalactopyranoside (IPTG). lac repressor encoded by lacI
   4947..4977    -  promoter       lac promoter: promoter for the E. coli lac operon
   4992..5013    -  protein_bind   CAP binding site: CAP binding activates transcription in the presence of cAMP. E. coli catabolite activator protein
   5026..5118    -  CDS            lacI (fragment): lac repressor; lacI; The lac repressor binds to the lac operator to inhibit transcription in E. coli. This inhibition can be relieved by adding lactose or isopropyl-β-D-thiogalactopyranoside (IPTG).
   5301..5889    -  rep_origin     ori: high-copy-number ColE1/pMB1/pBR322/pUC origin of replication
   6060..6920    -  CDS            AmpR: β-lactamase; bla; confers resistance to ampicillin, carbenicillin, and related antibiotics
   6921..7025    -  promoter       AmpR promoter: bla
