[The description below was written by a language model from this plasmid's Addgene catalogue record and pLannotate feature annotations shown in this document.]
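Description:
pcDNA3-NP-V5-B/BRISBANE/60/2008 is a mammalian expression plasmid built on the pcDNA3 backbone that produces the nucleoprotein (NP) of influenza B/Brisbane/60/2008 virus carrying a C-terminal V5 epitope tag. It is propagated in E. coli through a high-copy ColE1/pUC-type origin and selected with ampicillin via the β-lactamase gene. An f1 origin is also present. For mammalian cells, an SV40 early promoter drives the neomycin phosphotransferase gene, terminated by an SV40 polyadenylation signal, which allows G418 selection of stable transfectants. The catalogue lists the total size as 7,129 bp, whereas the annotated sequencing result is 7,056 nt, so the two records differ slightly in length.

The NP open reading frame was inserted between KpnI and BamHI sites, both retained, downstream of the human cytomegalovirus immediate-early enhancer and promoter. It is followed by the backbone-encoded V5 tag, which the record describes as joined through a Gly-Gly-Ser-Gly linker, and then by the bovine growth hormone polyadenylation signal. T7 and SP6 phage promoters flank the cloning region, as is standard for pcDNA3. A few short annotated fragments (HIV-1 LTR, ble, lacI, bom) are small partial matches from automated annotation and are probably not functional elements.

NP encapsidates the negative-strand viral RNA to form the ribonucleoprotein complexes that template viral transcription and replication. Supplying it from a plasmid is a standard part of reconstituting influenza polymerase activity in transfected cells. The associated publication concerns development of an influenza B reporter assay, which is consistent with that use, and the V5 tag allows NP to be detected or immunoprecipitated with anti-V5 antibodies.
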