Addgene plasmid #187923: pcDNA3-NP-V5-B/BRISBANE/60/2008
Purpose: Expresses C terminal V5 tagged nucleoprotein of Influenza B/Brisbane/60/2008 virus in mammalian cells
Depositing lab: Arindam Mondal. Depositing organization: Indian Institute of Technology, Kharagpur. Publication: A Comprehensive Roadmap Towards the Generation of an Influenza B Reporter Assay Using a Single DNA Polymerase-Based Cloning of the Reporter RNA Construct. Kedia N, Banerjee S, Mondal A. Front Microbiol. 2022 May 25;13:868367. doi: 10.3389/fmicb.2022.868367. eCollection 2022. PubMed 35694292.
Backbone
  Vector backbone: pcDNA3
  Backbone size w/o insert (bp): 5392
  Total vector size (bp): 7129
  Modifications to backbone: C terminal V5 tag following Gly-Gly-Ser-Gly linker
  Vector type: Mammalian Expression
  Selectable markers: Neomycin (select with G418)
Growth in bacteria
  Bacterial resistance: Ampicillin, 100 μg/mL
  Growth temperature: 37°C
  Growth strain: DH5alpha
  Growth instructions: Streak an ampicillin agar plate from the frozen glycerol stock. Grow bacterial culture from a single colony grown on the plate.
  Copy number: Unknown
Gene/Insert
  Gene/Insert name: Influenza B Nucleoprotein (alt name: BNP)
  Insert size (bp): 1737
  Promoter: CMV Promoter
  Tag / fusion protein: V5 (C terminal on backbone)
  Cloning method: Restriction Enzyme; 5′ cloning site Kpn1 (not destroyed); 3′ cloning site BamH1 (not destroyed)
  Sequencing primers: 5′ CMV Forward; 3′ BGH Reverse
Terms and licenses: Academic/Nonprofit Terms; Industry Terms: Not Available to Industry
How to cite: pcDNA3-NP-V5-B/BRISBANE/60/2008 was a gift from Arindam Mondal (Addgene plasmid # 187923 ; http://n2t.net/addgene:187923 ; RRID:Addgene_187923)
