LOCUS       Exported 7129 bp DNA circular SYN 17-JUN-2022
DEFINITION  synthetic circular DNA
ACCESSION   .
VERSION     .
KEYWORDS    .
SOURCE      synthetic DNA construct
  ORGANISM  synthetic DNA construct
REFERENCE   1 (bases 1 to 7129)
  AUTHORS   .
  TITLE     Direct Submission
  JOURNAL   Exported Jun 18, 2022 from SnapGene Viewer 6.0.2
            https://www.snapgene.com
FEATURES             Location/Qualifiers
     source          1..7129
                     /mol_type="other DNA"
                     /organism="synthetic DNA construct"
     enhancer        235..614
                     /label=CMV enhancer
                     /note="human cytomegalovirus immediate early enhancer"
     promoter        615..818
                     /label=CMV promoter
                     /note="human cytomegalovirus (CMV) immediate early
                     promoter"
     promoter        863..881
                     /label=T7 promoter
                     /note="promoter for bacteriophage T7 RNA polymerase"
     primer_bind     895..928
                     /label=Kpn1-BNP-pCDNA3-For
     CDS             2371..2382
                     /codon_start=1
                     /product="Factor Xa recognition and cleavage site"
                     /label=Factor Xa site
                     /translation="IEGR"
     primer_bind     complement(2563..2596)
                     /label=BamH1-BNP-V5-Rev
     primer_bind     complement(2563..2596)
                     /label=BamH1-BNP-stop-Rev
     CDS             2599..2640
                     /codon_start=1
                     /product="epitope tag from simian virus 5"
                     /label=V5 tag
                     /translation="GKPIPNPLLGLDST"
     promoter        complement(2681..2699)
                     /label=SP6 promoter
                     /note="promoter for bacteriophage SP6 RNA polymerase"
     polyA_signal    2725..2949
                     /label=bGH poly(A) signal
                     /note="bovine growth hormone polyadenylation signal"
     rep_origin      2995..3423
                     /direction=RIGHT
                     /label=f1 ori
                     /note="f1 bacteriophage origin of replication; arrow
                     indicates direction of (+) strand synthesis"
     promoter        3437..3767
                     /label=SV40 promoter
                     /note="SV40 enhancer and early promoter"
     rep_origin      3618..3753
                     /label=SV40 ori
                     /note="SV40 origin of replication"
     CDS             3834..4628
                     /codon_start=1
                     /gene="aph(3')-II (or nptII)"
                     /product="aminoglycoside phosphotransferase from Tn5"
                     /label=NeoR/KanR
                     /note="confers resistance to neomycin, kanamycin, and G418
                     (Geneticin(R))"
                     /translation="MIEQDGLHAGSPAAWVERLFGYDWAQQTIGCSDAAVFRLSAQGRP
                     VLFVKTDLSGALNELQDEAARLSWLATTGVPCAAVLDVVTEAGRDWLLLGEVPGQDLLS
                     SHLAPAEKVSIMADAMRRLHTLDPATCPFDHQAKHRIERARTRMEAGLVDQDDLDEEHQ
                     GLAPAELFARLKARMPDGEDLVVTHGDACLPNIMVENGRFSGFIDCGRLGVADRYQDIA
                     LATRDIAEELGGEWADRFLVLYGIAAPDSQRIAFYRLLDEFF"
     polyA_signal    4802..4923
                     /label=SV40 poly(A) signal
                     /note="SV40 polyadenylation signal"
     primer_bind     complement(4972..4988)
                     /label=M13 rev
                     /note="common sequencing primer, one of multiple similar
                     variants"
     protein_bind    4996..5012
                     /label=lac operator
                     /bound_moiety="lac repressor encoded by lacI"
                     /note="The lac repressor binds to the lac operator to
                     inhibit transcription in E. coli. This inhibition can be
                     relieved by adding lactose or
                     isopropyl-beta-D-thiogalactopyranoside (IPTG)."
     promoter        complement(5020..5050)
                     /label=lac promoter
                     /note="promoter for the E. coli lac operon"
     protein_bind    5065..5086
                     /label=CAP binding site
                     /bound_moiety="E. coli catabolite activator protein"
                     /note="CAP binding activates transcription in the presence
                     of cAMP."
     rep_origin      complement(5374..5962)
                     /direction=LEFT
                     /label=ori
                     /note="high-copy-number ColE1/pMB1/pBR322/pUC origin of
                     replication"
     CDS             complement(6133..6993)
                     /codon_start=1
                     /gene="bla"
                     /product="beta-lactamase"
                     /label=AmpR
                     /note="confers resistance to ampicillin, carbenicillin, and
                     related antibiotics"
                     /translation="MSIQHFRVALIPFFAAFCLPVFAHPETLVKVKDAEDQLGARVGYI
                     ELDLNSGKILESFRPEERFPMMSTFKVLLCGAVLSRIDAGQEQLGRRIHYSQNDLVEYS
                     PVTEKHLTDGMTVRELCSAAITMSDNTAANLLLTTIGGPKELTAFLHNMGDHVTRLDRW
                     EPELNEAIPNDERDTTMPVAMATTLRKLLTGELLTLASRQQLIDWMEADKVAGPLLRSA
                     LPAGWFIADKSGAGERGSRGIIAALGPDGKPSRIVVIYTTGSQATMDERNRQIAEIGAS
                     LIKHW"
     promoter        complement(6994..7098)
                     /gene="bla"
                     /label=AmpR promoter
ORIGIN
        1 gacggatcgg gagatctccc gatcccctat ggtcgactct cagtacaatc tgctctgatg
       61 ccgcatagtt aagccagtat ctgctccctg cttgtgtgtt ggaggtcgct gagtagtgcg
      121 cgagcaaaat ttaagctaca acaaggcaag gcttgaccga caattgcatg aagaatctgc
      181 ttagggttag gcgttttgcg ctgcttcgcg atgtacgggc cagatatacg cgttgacatt
      241 gattattgac tagttattaa tagtaatcaa ttacggggtc attagttcat agcccatata
      301 tggagttccg cgttacataa cttacggtaa atggcccgcc tggctgaccg cccaacgacc
      361 cccgcccatt gacgtcaata atgacgtatg ttcccatagt aacgccaata gggactttcc
      421 attgacgtca atgggtggac tatttacggt aaactgccca cttggcagta catcaagtgt
      481 atcatatgcc aagtacgccc cctattgacg tcaatgacgg taaatggccc gcctggcatt
      541 atgcccagta catgacctta tgggactttc ctacttggca gtacatctac gtattagtca
      601 tcgctattac catggtgatg cggttttggc agtacatcaa tgggcgtgga tagcggtttg
      661 actcacgggg atttccaagt ctccacccca ttgacgtcaa tgggagtttg ttttggcacc
      721 aaaatcaacg ggactttcca aaatgtcgta acaactccgc cccattgacg caaatgggcg
      781 gtaggcgtgt acggtgggag gtctatataa gcagagctct ctggctaact agagaaccca
      841 ctgcttactg gcttatcgaa attaatacga ctcactatag ggagacccaa gcttggtacc
      901 gccaccatgt ccaacatgga tattgacggt ataaacactg ggacaattga caaaacaccg
      961 gaagaaataa cttctggaac cagtgggaca accagaccaa tcattagacc agcaaccctt
     1021 gccccaccaa gcaacaaacg aacccgtaac ccatccccgg aaagagcaac cacaagcagt
     1081 gaagatgatg tcggaaggaa aacccaaaag aaacagaccc cgacagagat aaagaagagc
     1141 gtctacaaca tggtggtgaa actgggcgaa ttctataacc agatgatggt caaagctgga
     1201 ctcaatgatg acatggagag aaatctaatc caaaatgcgc atgccgtgga aagaattcta
     1261 ttggctgcca ctgatgacaa gaaaaccgag ttccagaaga aaaagaatgc cagagatgtc
     1321 aaagaaggga aagaagaaat agatcacaac aaaacaggag gcacctttta caagatggta
     1381 agagatgata aaaccatcta cttcagccct ataagaatta cctttttaaa agaagaggtg
     1441 aaaacaatgt acaaaaccac catggggagt gatggcttca gtggactaaa tcacataatg
     1501 attgggcatt cacagatgaa tgatgtctgt ttccaaagat caaaggcact aaaaagagtt
     1561 ggacttgatc cttcattaat cagtaccttt gcgggaagca cagtccccag aagatcaggt
     1621 gcgactggtg ttgcaatcaa aggaggtgga accttagtgg ctgaagccat tcgatttata
     1681 ggaagagcaa tggcagacag agggctattg agagacatca aagccaagac tgcctatgaa
     1741 aagattcttc tgaatctaaa aaacaaatgc tctgcgcccc aacaaaaggc tctagttgat
     1801 caagtgatcg gaagcagaaa tccggggatt gcagacattg aagatctaac cctgcttgct
     1861 cgtagtatgg tcgttgttag gccctctgtg gcaagcaaag tggtgcttcc cataagcatt
     1921 tacgccaaaa tacctcaact agggttcaat gttgaagagt actctatggt tgggtacgaa
     1981 gccatggctc tttacaatat ggcaacacct gtgtccatat taagaatggg agatgatgca
     2041 aaagataaat cgcaattatt cttcatgtct tgcttcggag ctgcctatga agacctgaga
     2101 gttttgtctg cattaacagg cacagaattc aagcctagat cagcattaaa atgcaagggt
     2161 ttccatgttc cagcaaagga acaggtagaa ggaatgggag cagctctgat gtccatcaag
     2221 ctccagtttt gggctccgat gaccagatct ggggggaacg aagtaggtgg agacggaggg
     2281 tctggccaaa taagctgcag cccagtgttt gcagtggaaa gacctattgc tctaagcaag
     2341 caagctgtaa gaagaatgct gtcaatgaat attgagggac gtgatgcaga tgtcaaagga
     2401 aatctactca agatgatgaa tgactcaatg gctaagaaaa ccagtggaaa tgctttcatt
     2461 gggaagaaaa tgtttcaaat atcagacaaa aacaaaacca atcccattga aattccaatt
     2521 aagcagacca tccccaattt cttctttggg agggacacag cagaggatta tgatgacctc
     2581 gattatggtg gatccggagg taagcctatc cctaaccctc tcctcggtct cgattctacg
     2641 tagtaagcgg ccgctcgagc atgcatctag agggccctat tctatagtgt cacctaaatg
     2701 ctagagctcg ctgatcagcc tcgactgtgc cttctagttg ccagccatct gttgtttgcc
     2761 cctcccccgt gccttccttg accctggaag gtgccactcc cactgtcctt tcctaataaa
     2821 atgaggaaat tgcatcgcat tgtctgagta ggtgtcattc tattctgggg ggtggggtgg
     2881 ggcaggacag caagggggag gattgggaag acaatagcag gcatgctggg gatgcggtgg
     2941 gctctatggc ttctgaggcg gaaagaacca gctggggctc tagggggtat ccccnnnnnn
     3001 nnnnnnnnnn nnnnnnnnnn nnnnnnnnnn nnnnnnnnnn nnnnnnnnnn nnnnnnnnnn
     3061 nnnnnnnnnn nnnnnnnnnn nnnnnnnnnn nnnnnnnnnn nnnnnnnnnn nnnnnnnncg
     3121 ccggctttcc ccgtcaagct ctaaatcggg gcannnnnnn nnnnnnnnnn nnnnnnnnnn
     3181 nnnnnnnnnn nnnnnnnnnn nnnnnnnnnn annnnnnnnn nnnnnnnnnn nnnnnnnnnn
     3241 nnnnnnnnnn nnnnnnnnnn cctttgacgt tggagtccac gttctttaat agtggactct
     3301 tgttccaaac tggaacaaca ctcaacccta tctcggtcta ttcttttgat ttataaggga
     3361 ttttggggat ttcggcctat tggttaaaaa atgagctgat ttaacaaaaa tttaacgcga
     3421 attaattctg tggaatgtgt gtcagttagg gtgtggaaag tccccaggct ccccaggcag
     3481 gcagaagtat gcaaagcatg catctcaatt agtcagcaac caggtgtgga aagtccccag
     3541 gctccccagc aggcagaagt atgcaaagca tgcatctcaa ttagtcagca accatagtcc
     3601 cgcccctaac tccgcccatc ccgcccctaa ctccgcccag ttccgcccat tctccgcccc
     3661 atggctgact aatttttttt atttatgcag aggccgaggc cgcctctgcc tctgagctat
     3721 tccagaagta gtgaggaggc ttttttggag gcctaggctt ttgcaaaaag ctcccgggag
     3781 cttgtatatc cattttcgga tctgatcaag agacaggatg aggatcgttt cgcatgattg
     3841 aacaagatgg attgcacgca ggttctccgg ccgcttgggt ggagaggcta ttcggctatg
     3901 actgggcaca acagacaatc ggctgctctg atgccgccgt gttccggctg tcagcgcagg
     3961 ggcgcccggt tctttttgtc aagaccgacc tgtccggtgc cctgaatgaa ctgcaggacg
     4021 aggcagcgcg gctatcgtgg ctggccacga cgggcgttcc ttgcgcagct gtgctcgacg
     4081 ttgtcactga agcgggaagg gactggctgc tattgggcga agtgccgggg caggatctcc
     4141 tgtcatctca ccttgctcct gccgagaaag tatccatcat ggctgatgca atgcggcggc
     4201 tgcatacgct tgatccggct acctgcccat tcgaccacca agcgaaacat cgcatcgagc
     4261 gagcacgtac tcggatggaa gccggtcttg tcgatcagga tgatctggac gaagagcatc
     4321 aggggctcgc gccagccgaa ctgttcgcca ggctcaaggc gcgcatgccc gacggcgagg
     4381 atctcgtcgt gacccatggc gatgcctgct tgccgaatat catggtggaa aatggccgct
     4441 tttctggatt catcgactgt ggccggctgg gtgtggcgga ccgctatcag gacatagcgt
     4501 tggctacccg tgatattgct gaagagcttg gcggcgaatg ggctgaccgc ttcctcgtgc
     4561 tttacggtat cgccgctccc gattcgcagc gcatcgcctt ctatcgcctt cttgacgagt
     4621 tcttctgagc gggactctgg ggttcgaaat gaccgaccaa gcgacgccca acctgccatc
     4681 acgagatttc gattccaccg ccgccttcta tgaaaggttg ggcttcggaa tcgttttccg
     4741 ggacgccggc tggatgatcc tccagcgcgg ggatctcatg ctggagttct tcgcccaccc
     4801 caacttgttt attgcagctt ataatggtta caaataaagc aatagcatca caaatttcac
     4861 aaataaagca tttttttcac tgcattctag ttgtggtttg tccaaactca tcaatgtatc
     4921 ttatcatgtc tgtataccgt cgacctctag ctagagcttg gcgtaatcat ggtcatagct
     4981 gtttcctgtg tgaaattgtt atccgctcac aattccacac aacatacgag ccggaagcat
     5041 aaagtgtaaa gcctggggtg cctaatgagt gagctaactc acattaattg cgttgcgctc
     5101 actgcccgct ttccagtcgg gaaacctgtc gtgccagctg cattaatgaa tcggccaacg
     5161 cgcggggaga ggcggtttgc gtattgggcg ctcttccgct tcctcgctca ctgactcgct
     5221 gcgctcggtc gttcggctgc ggcgagcggt atcagctcac tcaaaggcgg taatacggtt
     5281 atccacagaa tcaggggata acgcaggaaa gaacatgtga gcaaaaggcc agcaaaaggc
     5341 caggaaccgt aaaaaggccg cgttgctggc gtttttccat aggctccgcc cccctgacga
     5401 gcatcacaaa aatcgacgct caagtcagag gtggcgaaac ccgacaggac tataaagata
     5461 ccaggcgttt ccccctggaa gctccctcgt gcgctctcct gttccgaccc tgccgcttac
     5521 cggatacctg tccgcctttc tcccttcggg aagcgtggcg ctttctcaat gctcacgctg
     5581 taggtatctc agttcggtgt aggtcgttcg ctccaagctg ggctgtgtgc acgaaccccc
     5641 cgttcagccc gaccgctgcg ccttatccgg taactatcgt cttgagtcca acccggtaag
     5701 acacgactta tcgccactgg cagcagccac tggtaacagg attagcagag cgaggtatgt
     5761 aggcggtgct acagagttct tgaagtggtg gcctaactac ggctacacta gaaggacagt
     5821 atttggtatc tgcgctctgc tgaagccagt taccttcgga aaaagagttg gtagctcttg
     5881 atccggcaaa caaaccaccg ctggtagcgg tggttttttt gtttgcaagc agcagattac
     5941 gcgcagaaaa aaaggatctc aagaagatcc tttgatcttt tctacggggt ctgacgctca
     6001 gtggaacgaa aactcacgtt aagggatttt ggtcatgaga ttatcaaaaa ggatcttcac
     6061 ctagatcctt ttaaattaaa aatgaagttt taaatcaatc taaagtatat atgagtaaac
     6121 ttggtctgac agttaccaat gcttaatcag tgaggcacct atctcagcga tctgtctatt
     6181 tcgttcatcc atagttgcct gactccccgt cgtgtagata actacgatac gggagggctt
     6241 accatctggc cccagtgctg caatgatacc gcgagaccca cgctcaccgg ctccagattt
     6301 atcagcaata aaccagccag ccggaagggc cgagcgcaga agtggtcctg caactttatc
     6361 cgcctccatc cagtctatta attgttgccg ggaagctaga gtaagtagtt cgccagttaa
     6421 tagtttgcgc aacgttgttg ccattgctac aggcatcgtg gtgtcacgct cgtcgtttgg
     6481 tatggcttca ttcagctccg gttcccaacg atcaaggcga gttacatgat cccccatgtt
     6541 gtgcaaaaaa gcggttagct ccttcggtcc tccgatcgtt gtcagaagta agttggccgc
     6601 agtgttatca ctcatggtta tggcagcact gcataattct cttactgtca tgccatccgt
     6661 aagatgcttt tctgtgactg gtgagtactc aaccaagtca ttctgagaat agtgtatgcg
     6721 gcgaccgagt tgctcttgcc cggcgtcaat acgggataat accgcgccac atagcagaac
     6781 tttaaaagtg ctcatcattg gaaaacgttc ttcggggcga aaactctcaa ggatcttacc
     6841 gctgttgaga tccagttcga tgtaacccac tcgtgcaccc aactgatctt cagcatcttt
     6901 tactttcacc agcgtttctg ggtgagcaaa aacaggaagg caaaatgccg caaaaaaggg
     6961 aataagggcg acacggaaat gttgaatact catactcttc ctttttcaat attattgaag
     7021 catttatcag ggttattgtc tcatgagcgg atacatattt gaatgtattt agaaaaataa
     7081 acaaataggg gttccgcgca catttccccg aaaagtgcca cctgacgtc
//
